Addgene plasmid #106727: gh54
Purpose: expression of gRNA targeting ST3GAL6
Depositing lab: Eric-Paul Bennett. Publication: A validated gRNA library for CRISPR/Cas9 targeting of the human glycosyltransferase genome. Narimatsu Y, Joshi HJ, Zhang Y, Gomes C, Chen YH, Lorenzetti F, Furukawa S, Schjoldager K, Hansen L, Clausen H, Bennett EP, Wandall HH. Glycobiology. 2018 Jan 5. pii: 4791732. doi: 10.1093/glycob/cwx101. PubMed 29315387.
Backbone
  Vector backbone: EPB104
  Backbone manufacturer: Eric-Paul Bennett (Addgene plasmid # 68369)
  Backbone size w/o insert (bp): 2376
  Vector type: Mammalian Expression
Growth in bacteria
  Bacterial resistance: Ampicillin, 100 μg/mL
  Growth temperature: 37°C
  Growth strain: DH5alpha
  Copy number: High Copy
Gene/Insert
  Gene/Insert name: ST3GAL6
  gRNA/shRNA sequence: TGAGAATCACTGTCGTATTA
  Species: H. sapiens (human)
  Entrez Gene: ST3GAL6 (a.k.a. SIAT10, ST3GALVI)
  Cloning method: Restriction Enzyme; 5′ cloning site unknown (unknown if destroyed); 3′ cloning site unknown (unknown if destroyed)
  Sequencing primers: 5′ T7NP
Terms and licenses: Academic/Nonprofit Terms; Industry Terms: Not Available to Industry
How to cite: gh54 was a gift from Eric-Paul Bennett (Addgene plasmid # 106727 ; http://n2t.net/addgene:106727 ; RRID:Addgene_106727)
