[The description below was written by a language model from this plasmid's Addgene catalogue record and pLannotate feature annotations shown in this document.]
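Description:
gh54 is a small (about 2.7 kb) guide RNA expression plasmid built on the EPB104 backbone and classed as a mammalian expression vector. It is one member of a validated gRNA collection covering the human glycosyltransferase genes, and this clone carries a 20-nucleotide spacer directed against human ST3GAL6 (also known as SIAT10 or ST3GALVI), a sialyltransferase gene. In bacteria the plasmid is maintained at high copy through a ColE1/pUC-type origin and selected with ampicillin through the β-lactamase gene driven by its own bla promoter.

The functional cassette consists of the human U6 promoter, an RNA polymerase III promoter suited to producing short, uncapped transcripts, followed after a short gap by the Streptococcus pyogenes Cas9 gRNA scaffold. The unannotated interval between these two features is where the ST3GAL6 targeting sequence would be expected to sit, giving a complete single guide RNA on transcription. The record notes restriction-enzyme cloning but does not identify the sites used. No Cas9 coding sequence, fluorescent reporter or mammalian selection marker is annotated, so the nuclease must be supplied separately, for example from a co-transfected plasmid or a Cas9-expressing cell line.

The remaining annotations are cloning-vector remnants: a T7 promoter upstream of the U6 cassette (near the listed sequencing primer site), partial lacZα and M13 origin sequences, and short fragments matching lacI and the RSF origin, which are unlikely to be functional. The plasmid is intended for CRISPR/Cas9 targeting of ST3GAL6 in human cells, for instance in glycosylation studies.
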