Features (pLannotate 1.2.2; 10 found; start..end, strand, type, name):
      3..134     -  rep_origin     M13 ori (fragment): M13 bacteriophage origin of replication; arrow indicates direction of (+) strand synthesis
    155..311     -  CDS            lacZα (fragment): LacZα fragment of β-galactosidase; lacZ fragment
    320..338     +  promoter       T7 promoter: promoter for bacteriophage T7 RNA polymerase
    398..638     +  promoter       U6 promoter: RNA polymerase III promoter for human U6 snRNA
    668..743     +  misc_RNA       gRNA scaffold: guide RNA scaffold for the Streptococcus pyogenes CRISPR/Cas9 system
    790..837     -  CDS            lacI (fragment): lac repressor; lacI; The lac repressor binds to the lac operator to inhibit transcription in E. coli. This inhibition can be relieved by adding lactose or isopropyl-β-D-thiogalactopyranoside (IPTG).
    874..914     -  rep_origin     RSF ori (fragment): Plasmids containing the RSF 1030 origin of replication can be propagated in E. coli cells that contain additional plasmids with compatible origins.
    992..1580    -  rep_origin     ori: high-copy-number ColE1/pMB1/pBR322/pUC origin of replication
   1751..2611    -  CDS            AmpR: β-lactamase; bla; confers resistance to ampicillin, carbenicillin, and related antibiotics
   2612..2716    -  promoter       AmpR promoter: bla
>Addgene plasmid #106727 | gh54 | addgene full sequence | sequence record 220855 | Addgene Assembled Full Sequence
CTAAATTGTAAGCGTTAATATTTTGTTAAAATTCGCGTTAAATTTTTGTTAAATCAGCTCATTTTTTAAC
CAATAGGCCGAAATCGGCAAAATCCCTTATAAATCAAAAGAATAGACCGAGATAGGGTTGAGTGGCCGCT
ACAGGGCGCTCCCATTCGCCATTCAGGCTGCGCAACTGTTGGGAAGGGCGTTTCGGTGCGGGCCTCTTCG
CTATTACGCCAGCTGGCGAAAGGGGGATGTGCTGCAAGGCGATTAAGTTGGGTAACGCCAGGGTTTTCCC
AGTCACGACGTTGTAAAACGACGGCCAGTGAGCGCGACGTAATACGACTCACTATAGGGCGAATTGGCGG
AAGGCCGTCAAGGCCACGTGTCTTGTCCAGAGCTCGATATCGAATTCGAGGGCCTATTTCCCATGATTCC
TTCATATTTGCATATACGATACAAGGCTGTTAGAGAGATAATTGGAATTAATTTGACTGTAAACACAAAG
ATATTAGTACAAAATACGTGACGTAGAAAGTAATAATTTCTTGGGTAGTTTGCAGTTTTAAAATTATGTT
TTAAAATGGACTATCATATGCTTACCGTAACTTGAAAGTATTTCGATTTCTTGGCTTTATATATCTTGTG
GAAAGGACGAAACACCGTGAGAATCACTGTCGTATTAGTTTTAGAGCTAGAAATAGCAAGTTAAAATAAG
GCTAGTCCGTTATCAACTTGAAAAAGTGGCACCGAGTCGGTGCTTTTTTTGGTACCTGGAGCACAAGACT
GGCCTCATGGGCCTTCCGCTCACTGCCCGCTTTCCAGTCGGGAAACCTGTCGTGCCAGCTGCATTAACAT
GGTCATAGCTGTTTCCTTGCGTATTGGGCGCTCTCCGCTTCCTCGCTCACTGACTCGCTGCGCTCGGTCG
TTCGGGTAAAGCCTGGGGTGCCTAATGAGCAAAAGGCCAGCAAAAGGCCAGGAACCGTAAAAAGGCCGCG
TTGCTGGCGTTTTTCCATAGGCTCCGCCCCCCTGACGAGCATCACAAAAATCGACGCTCAAGTCAGAGGT
GGCGAAACCCGACAGGACTATAAAGATACCAGGCGTTTCCCCCTGGAAGCTCCCTCGTGCGCTCTCCTGT
TCCGACCCTGCCGCTTACCGGATACCTGTCCGCCTTTCTCCCTTCGGGAAGCGTGGCGCTTTCTCATAGC
TCACGCTGTAGGTATCTCAGTTCGGTGTAGGTCGTTCGCTCCAAGCTGGGCTGTGTGCACGAACCCCCCG
TTCAGCCCGACCGCTGCGCCTTATCCGGTAACTATCGTCTTGAGTCCAACCCGGTAAGACACGACTTATC
GCCACTGGCAGCAGCCACTGGTAACAGGATTAGCAGAGCGAGGTATGTAGGCGGTGCTACAGAGTTCTTG
AAGTGGTGGCCTAACTACGGCTACACTAGAAGAACAGTATTTGGTATCTGCGCTCTGCTGAAGCCAGTTA
CCTTCGGAAAAAGAGTTGGTAGCTCTTGATCCGGCAAACAAACCACCGCTGGTAGCGGTGGTTTTTTTGT
TTGCAAGCAGCAGATTACGCGCAGAAAAAAAGGATCTCAAGAAGATCCTTTGATCTTTTCTACGGGGTCT
GACGCTCAGTGGAACGAAAACTCACGTTAAGGGATTTTGGTCATGAGATTATCAAAAAGGATCTTCACCT
AGATCCTTTTAAATTAAAAATGAAGTTTTAAATCAATCTAAAGTATATATGAGTAAACTTGGTCTGACAG
TTACCAATGCTTAATCAGTGAGGCACCTATCTCAGCGATCTGTCTATTTCGTTCATCCATAGTTGCCTGA
CTCCCCGTCGTGTAGATAACTACGATACGGGAGGGCTTACCATCTGGCCCCAGTGCTGCAATGATACCGC
GAGAACCACGCTCACCGGCTCCAGATTTATCAGCAATAAACCAGCCAGCCGGAAGGGCCGAGCGCAGAAG
TGGTCCTGCAACTTTATCCGCCTCCATCCAGTCTATTAATTGTTGCCGGGAAGCTAGAGTAAGTAGTTCG
CCAGTTAATAGTTTGCGCAACGTTGTTGCCATTGCTACAGGCATCGTGGTGTCACGCTCGTCGTTTGGTA
TGGCTTCATTCAGCTCCGGTTCCCAACGATCAAGGCGAGTTACATGATCCCCCATGTTGTGCAAAAAAGC
GGTTAGCTCCTTCGGTCCTCCGATCGTTGTCAGAAGTAAGTTGGCCGCAGTGTTATCACTCATGGTTATG
GCAGCACTGCATAATTCTCTTACTGTCATGCCATCCGTAAGATGCTTTTCTGTGACTGGTGAGTACTCAA
CCAAGTCATTCTGAGAATAGTGTATGCGGCGACCGAGTTGCTCTTGCCCGGCGTCAATACGGGATAATAC
CGCGCCACATAGCAGAACTTTAAAAGTGCTCATCATTGGAAAACGTTCTTCGGGGCGAAAACTCTCAAGG
ATCTTACCGCTGTTGAGATCCAGTTCGATGTAACCCACTCGTGCACCCAACTGATCTTCAGCATCTTTTA
CTTTCACCAGCGTTTCTGGGTGAGCAAAAACAGGAAGGCAAAATGCCGCAAAAAAGGGAATAAGGGCGAC
ACGGAAATGTTGAATACTCATACTCTTCCTTTTTCAATATTATTGAAGCATTTATCAGGGTTATTGTCTC
ATGAGCGGATACATATTTGAATGTATTTAGAAAAATAAACAAATAGGGGTTCCGCGCACATTTCCCCGAA
AAGTGCCAC
