>Addgene plasmid #106727 | gh54 | addgene partial sequence | sequence record 220856 | hU6-F
GGAATTAATTTGACTGTAAACACAAAGATATTAGTACAAAATACGTGACGTAGAAAGTAATAATTTCTTG
GGTAGTTTGCAGTTTTAAAATTATGTTTTAAAATGGACTATCATATGCTTACCGTAACTTGAAAGTATTT
CGATTTCTTGGCTTTATATATCTTGTGGAAAGGACGAAACACCGTGAGAATCACTGTCGTATTAGTTTTA
GAGCTAGAAATAGCAAGTTAAAATAAGGCTAGTCCGTTATCAACTTGAAAAAGTGGCACCGAGTCGGTGC
TTTTTTTGGTACCTGGAGCACAAGACTGGCCTCATGGGCCTTCCGCTCACTGCCCGCTTTCCAGTCGGGA
AACCTGTCGTGCCAGCTGCATTAACATGGTCATAGCTGTTTCCTTGCGTATTGGGCGCTCTCCGCTTCCT
CGCTCACTGACTCGCTGCGCTCGGTCGTTCGGGTAAAGCCTGGGGTGCCTAATGAGCAAAAGGCCAGCAA
AAGGCCAGGAACCGTAAAAAGGCCGCGTTGCTGGCGTTTTTCCATAGGCTCCGCCCCCCTGACGAGCATC
ACAAAAATCGACGCTCAAGTCAGAGGTGGCGAAACCCGACAGGACTATAAAGATACCAGGCGTTTCCCCC
TGGAAGCTCCCTCGTGCGCTCTCCTGTTCCGACCCTGCCGCTTACCGGATACCTGTCCGCCTTTCTCCCT
TCGGGAAGCGTGGCGCTTTCTCATAGCTCACGCTGTAGGTATCTCAGTTCGGTGTAGGTCGTTCGCTCCA
AGCTGGGCTGTGTGCACGAACCCCCCGTTCAGCCCGACCGCTGCGCCTTATCCGGTAACTATCGTCTTGA
GTCCAACCCGGTAAGACACGACTTATCGCCACTGGCAGCAGCCACTGGTAACAGGATTAGCAGAGCGAGG
TATGTAGGCGGTGCTACAGAGTTCTTGAAGTGGTGGCCTAACTACGGCTACACTAGAA
